>Addgene plasmid #176897 | mILK-R255A-EFGP | addgene full sequence | sequence record 348234 | Addgene NGS Result
GTGATGCGGTTTTGGCAGTACATCAATGGGCGTGGATAGCGGTTTGACTCACGGGGATTTCCAAGTCTCC
ACCCCATTGACGTCAATGGGAGTTTGTTTTGGCACCAAAATCAACGGGACTTTCCAAAATGTCGTAACAA
CTCCGCCCCATTGACGCAAATGGGCGGTAGGCGTGTACGGTGGGAGGTCTATATAAGCAGAGCTGGTTTA
GTGAACCGTCAGATCCGCTAGCGCTACCGGACTCAGATCTCGAGCTCAAGCTTCGAATTCACCATGGACG
ACATTTTCACTCAGTGCCGGGAGGGCAACGCGGTGGCGGTGCGCTTGTGGCTGGACAACACAGAGAACGA
CCTCAATCAGGGGGATGATCATGGCTTCTCCCCCTTGCACTGGGCCTGCCGAGAAGGCCGCTCTGCGGTG
GTTGAAATGCTGATCATGCGTGGAGCACGGATTAATGTGATGAATCGTGGGGATGATACCCCCCTGCACC
TGGCAGCTAGTCATGGACACCGTGACATTGTACAGAAGCTGTTGCAATACAAGGCTGACATCAATGCAGT
GAATGAGCACGGCAATGTGCCACTTCACTATGCATGTTTCTGGGGCCAAGACCAGGTGGCAGAGGACCTG
GTGGCTAACGGGGCTCTTGTGAGCATCTGTAACAAGTATGGAGAGATGCCTGTGGACAAAGCCAAGGCAC
CCCTTAGAGAGCTTCTCCGAGAACGGGCAGAGAAAATGGGCCAGAATCTCAACCGTATTCCATACAAGGA
CACATTCTGGAAGGGGACCACTCGCACAAGGCCCCGAAATGGGACCCTGAACAAACACTCCGGTATTGAC
TTCAAACAGCTCAACTTTCTGGCAAAGCTCAATGAGAATCATTCTGGAGAGCTTTGGAAAGGCCGCTGGC
AGGGCAATGATATTGTTGTGAAGGTGCTGAAGGTTGCAGACTGGAGTACAAGGAAAAGCAGGGACTTCAA
TGAGGAATGTCCCCGGCTCAGGATTTTCTCACACCCTAACGTGCTCCCAGTGCTAGGTGCTTGCCAGGCT
CCCCCAGCCCCCCACCCAACCCTCATCACACACTGGATGCCATATGGATCTCTCTACAATGTTCTACATG
AAGGCACCAATTTCGTTGTGGACCAGAGCCAAGCTGTAAAGTTTGCTTTGGACATGGCAAGAGGCATGGC
TTTTCTTCACACACTAGAGCCTCTCATACCCCGGCATGCACTCAATAGCCGCAGTGTAATGATCGATGAA
GATATGACTGCCCGAATCAGCATGGCTGATGTTAAGTTTTCTTTCCAGTGCCCTGGGCGCATGTATGCGC
CTGCCTGGGTGGCCCCTGAAGCCCTGCAGAAGAAGCCTGAAGACACAAACAGACGCTCAGCAGACATGTG
GAGTTTCGCGGTGCTTCTGTGGGAACTGGTGACACGAGAGGTGCCCTTTGCTGACCTCTCTAATATGGAG
ATTGGGATGAAGGTGGCACTGGAAGGCCTTCGGCCTACCATCCCACCAGGTATTTCCCCCCATGTGTGTA
AGCTCATGAAGATTTGCATGAATGAAGACCCTGCAAAGCGACCCAAGTTTGACATGATTGTGCCTATCTT
GGAGAAGATGCAGGACAAGGGACCACCGGTCGCCACCATGGTGAGCAAGGGCGAGGAGCTGTTCACCGGG
GTGGTGCCCATCCTGGTCGAGCTGGACGGCGACGTAAACGGCCACAAGTTCAGCGTGTCCGGCGAGGGCG
AGGGCGATGCCACCTACGGCAAGCTGACCCTGAAGTTCATCTGCACCACCGGCAAGCTGCCCGTGCCCTG
GCCCACCCTCGTGACCACCCTGACCTACGGCGTGCAGTGCTTCAGCCGCTACCCCGACCACATGAAGCAG
CACGACTTCTTCAAGTCCGCCATGCCCGAAGGCTACGTCCAGGAGCGCACCATCTTCTTCAAGGACGACG
GCAACTACAAGACCCGCGCCGAGGTGAAGTTCGAGGGCGACACCCTGGTGAACCGCATCGAGCTGAAGGG
CATCGACTTCAAGGAGGACGGCAACATCCTGGGGCACAAGCTGGAGTACAACTACAACAGCCACAACGTC
TATATCATGGCCGACAAGCAGAAGAACGGCATCAAGGTGAACTTCAAGATCCGCCACAACATCGAGGACG
GCAGCGTGCAGCTCGCCGACCACTACCAGCAGAACACCCCCATCGGCGACGGCCCCGTGCTGCTGCCCGA
CAACCACTACCTGAGCACCCAGTCCGCCCTGAGCAAAGACCCCAACGAGAAGCGCGATCACATGGTCCTG
CTGGAGTTCGTGACCGCCGCCGGGATCACTCTCGGCATGGACGAGCTGTACAAGTAAAGCGGCCGCGACT
CTAGATCATAATCAGCCATACCACATTTGTAGAGGTTTTACTTGCTTTAAAAAACCTCCCACACCTCCCC
CTGAACCTGAAACATAAAATGAATGCAATTGTTGTTGTTAACTTGTTTATTGCAGCTTATAATGGTTACA
AATAAAGCAATAGCATCACAAATTTCACAAATAAAGCATTTTTTTCACTGCATTCTAGTTGTGGTTTGTC
CAAACTCATCAATGTATCTTAAGGCGTAAATTGTAAGCGTTAATATTTTGTTAAAATTCGCGTTAAATTT
TTGTTAAATCAGCTCATTTTTTAACCAATAGGCCGAAATCGGCAAAATCCCTTATAAATCAAAAGAATAG
ACCGAGATAGGGT
[37 nt withheld, positions 2744-2780]
AAAGAACGTGGACTCCAACGTCAAAGG
[49 nt withheld, positions 2808-2856]
T
[91 nt withheld, positions 2858-2948]
G
[124 nt withheld, positions 2950-3073]
CAGGTGGCACTTTTCGGGGAAATGTGCGCGGAACCCCTATTTGTTTATTTTTCTAAATACATTCAAATAT
GTATCCGCTCATGAGACAATAACCCTGATAAATGCTTCAATAATATTGAAAAAGGAAGAGTCCTGAGGCG
GAAAGAACCAGCTGTGGAATGTGTGTCAGTTAGGGTGTGGAAAGTCCCCAGGCTCCCCAGCAGGCAGAAG
TATGCAAAGCATGCATCTCAATTAGTCAGCAACCAGGTGTGGAAAGTCCCCAGGCTCCCCAGCAGGCAGA
AGTATGCAAAGCATGCATCTCAATTAGTCAGCAACCATAGTCCCGCCCCTAACTCCGCCCATCCCGCCCC
TAACTCCGCCCAGTTCCGCCCATTCTCCGCCCCATGGCTGACTAATTTTTTTTATTTATGCAGAGGCCGA
GGCCGCCTCGGCCTCTGAGCTATTCCAGAAGTAGTGAGGAGGCTTTTTTGGAGGCCTAGGCTTTTGCAAA
GATCGATCAAGAGACAGGATGAGGATCGTTTCGCATGATTGAACAAGATGGATTGCACGCAGGTTCTCCG
GCCGCTTGGGTGGAGAGGCTATTCGGCTATGACTGGGCACAACAGACAATCGGCTGCTCTGATGCCGCCG
TGTTCCGGCTGTCAGCGCAGGGGCGCCCGGTTCTTTTTGTCAAGACCGACCTGTCCGGTGCCCTGAATGA
ACTGCAAGACGAGGCAGCGCGGCTATCGTGGCTGGCCACGACGGGCGTTCCTTGCGCAGCTGTGCTCGAC
GTTGTCACTGAAGCGGGAAGGGACTGGCTGCTATTGGGCGAAGTGCCGGGGCAGGATCTCCTGTCATCTC
ACCTTGCTCCTGCCGAGAAAGTATCCATCATGGCTGATGCAATGCGGCGGCTGCATACGCTTGATCCGGC
TACCTGCCCATTCGACCACCAAGCGAAACATCGCATCGAGCGAGCACGTACTCGGATGGAAGCCGGTCTT
GTCGATCAGGATGATCTGGACGAAGAGCATCAGGGGCTCGCGCCAGCCGAACTGTTCGCCAGGCTCAAGG
CGAGCATGCCCGACGGCGAGGATCTCGTCGTGACCCATGGCGATGCCTGCTTGCCGAATATCATGGTGGA
AAATGGCCGCTTTTCTGGATTCATCGACTGTGGCCGGCTGGGTGTGGCGGACCGCTATCAGGACATAGCG
TTGGCTACCCGTGATATTGCTGAAGAGCTTGGCGGCGAATGGGCTGACCGCTTCCTCGTGCTTTACGGTA
TCGCCGCTCCCGATTCGCAGCGCATCGCCTTCTATCGCCTTCTTGACGAGTTCTTCTGAGCGGGACTCTG
GGGTTCGAAATGACCGACCAAGCGACGCCCAACCTGCCATCACGAGATTTCGATTCCACCGCCGCCTTCT
ATGAAAGGTTGGGCTTCGGAATCGTTTTCCGGGACGCCGGCTGGATGATCCTCCAGCGCGGGGATCTCAT
GCTGGAGTTCTTCGCCCACCCTAGGGGGAGGCTAACTGAAACACGGAAGGAGACAATACCGGAAGGAACC
CGCGCTATGACGGCAATAAAAAGACAGAATAAAACGCACGGTGTTGGGTCGTTTGTTCATAAACGCGGGG
TTCGGTCCCAGGGCTGGCACTCTGTCGATACCCCACCGAGACCCCATTGGGGCCAATACGCCCGCGTTTC
TTCCTTTTCCCCACCCCACCCCCCAAGTTCGGGTGAAGGCCCAGGGCTCGCAGCCAACGTCGGGGCGGCA
GGCCCTGCCATAGCCTCAGGTTACTCATATATACTTTAGATTGATTTAAAACTTCATTTTTAATTTAAAA
GGATCTAGGTGAAGATCCTTTTTGATAATCTCATGACCAAAATCCCTTAACGTGAGTTTTCGTTCCACTG
AGCGTCAGACCCCGTAGAAAAGATCAAAGGATCTTCTTGAGATCCTTTTTTTCTGCGCGTAATCTGCTGC
TTGCAAACAAAAAAACCACCGCTACCAGCGGTGGTTTGTTTGCCGGATCAAGAGCTACCAACTCTTTTTC
CGAAGGTAACTGGCTTCAGCAGAGCGCAGATACCAAATACTGTTCTTCTAGTGTAGCCGTAGTTAGGCCA
CCACTTCAAGAACTCTGTAGCACCGCCTACATACCTCGCTCTGCTAATCCTGTTACCAGTGGCTGCTGCC
AGTGGCGATAAGTCGTGTCTTACCGGGTTGGACTCAAGACGATAGTTACCGGATAAGGCGCAGCGGTCGG
GCTGAACGGGGGGTTCGTGCACACAGCCCAGCTTGGAGCGAACGACCTACACCGAACTGAGATACCTACA
GCGTGAGCTATGAGAAAGCGCCACGCTTCCCGAAGGGAGAAAGGCGGACAGGTATCCGGTAAGCGGCAGG
GTCGGAACAGGAGAGCGCACGAGGGAGCTTCCAGGGGGAAACGCCTGGTATCTTTATAGTCCTGTCGGGT
TTCGCCACCTCTGACTTGAGCGTCGATTTTTGTGATGCTCGTCAGGGGGGCGGAGCCTATGGAAAAACGC
CAGCAACGCGGCCTTTTTACGGTTCCTGGCCTTTTGCTGGCCTTTTGCTCACATGTTCTTTCCTGCGTTA
TCCCCTGATTCTGTGGATAACCGTATTACCGCCATGCATTAGTTATTAATAGTAATCAATTACGGGGTCA
TTAGTTCATAGCCCATATATGGAGTTCCGCGTTACATAACTTACGGTAAATGGCCCGCCTGGCTGACCGC
CCAACGACCCCCGCCCATTGACGTCAATAATGACGTATGTTCCCATAGTAACGCCAATAGGGACTTTCCA
TTGACGTCAATGGGTGGAGTATTTACGGTAAACTGCCCACTTGGCAGTACATCAAGTGTATCATATGCCA
AGTACGCCCCCTATTGACGTCAATGACGGTAAATGGCCCGCCTGGCATTATGCCCAGTACATGACCTTAT
GGGACTTTCCTACTTGGCAGTACATCTACGTATTAGTCATCGCTATTACCATG
Features (pLannotate 1.2.2; 15 found; start..end, strand, type, name):
      1..204     +  promoter       CMV promoter: human cytomegalovirus (CMV) immediate early promoter
    227..270     +  misc_feature   MCS (fragment): multiple cloning site
    274..1629    +  CDS            Ilk: ILK_MOUSE - Also known as ILK1 From Mus musculus (Mouse).
   1648..2367    +  CDS            EGFP: the original enhanced GFP (Yang et al., 1996) mammalian codon-optimized
   2384..2467    +  CDS            large T antigen (fragment): large T antigen from SV40 (simian virus 40)
   2490..2611    +  polyA_signal   SV40 poly(A) signal: SV40 polyadenylation signal
   2645..3073    -  rep_origin     f1 ori (sequence partly withheld): f1 bacteriophage origin of replication; arrow indicates direction of (+) strand synthesis
   3100..3204    +  promoter       AmpR promoter: bla
   3206..3563    +  promoter       SV40 promoter: SV40 enhancer and early promoter
   3598..4392    +  CDS            NeoR/KanR: aminoglycoside phosphotransferase from Tn5; aph(3')-II (or nptII); confers resistance to neomycin, kanamycin, and G418 (Geneticin®)
   4413..4565    +  CDS            ble (fragment): BLE_KLEPN - Experimental evidence at protein level: Swiss-Prot protein existence level 1. Binding protein with a strong affinity to the bleomycin family of antibiotics. Binds to CL990; an antimitotic-antibiotic compound. From Klebsiella pneumoniae.
   4624..4671    +  polyA_signal   HSV TK poly(A) signal: herpes simplex virus thymidine kinase polyadenylation signal (Cole and Stacy, 1985)
   4762..4778    -  polyA_signal   bGH poly(A) signal (fragment): bovine growth hormone polyadenylation signal
   5000..5588    +  rep_origin     ori: high-copy-number ColE1/pMB1/pBR322/pUC origin of replication
   5763..6066    +  enhancer       CMV enhancer: human cytomegalovirus immediate early enhancer
