[The description below was written by a language model from this plasmid's Addgene catalogue record and pLannotate feature annotations shown in this document.]
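Description:
mILK-R255A-EFGP is a mammalian expression plasmid built on the Clontech pEGFP-N1 backbone, encoding mouse integrin-linked kinase (Ilk) with arginine 255 replaced by alanine and fused at its C terminus to EGFP. The roughly 1.4 kb Ilk coding sequence was inserted between the EcoRI and AgeI sites of the multiple cloning site, both of which are retained, placing it in frame upstream of the EGFP open reading frame. The catalogue entry lists the promoter as "CNV", evidently a typo. The feature table of the 6,066 nt sequenced plasmid shows the human cytomegalovirus immediate early enhancer and promoter (split across the numbering origin of the circular map) driving the fusion, with an SV40 polyadenylation signal terminating the transcript.

The rest of the plasmid is standard pEGFP-N1 architecture. A single NeoR/KanR gene (Tn5 aminoglycoside phosphotransferase) sits behind tandem bacterial (bla-type) and SV40 early promoters and is followed by the HSV TK poly(A) signal. It therefore confers kanamycin resistance in E. coli and G418 resistance in transfected mammalian cells, allowing stable line selection. A high-copy ColE1/pUC-type origin supports bacterial propagation, and an f1 origin permits single-stranded DNA production. The short large T antigen, ble and bGH poly(A) fragments in the annotation are probably backbone remnants or partial matches rather than functional elements.

The construct allows expression and fluorescence-based visualisation of the R255A ILK mutant in mammalian cells. The associated publication concerns allosteric stabilisation of ILK by ATP and its role in force generation, but the record does not state the specific functional consequence of the R255A substitution.
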