Addgene plasmid #176897: mILK-R255A-EFGP
Purpose: mouse ILK with R255A point mutation cloned into pEGFP-N1
Depositing lab: Sara Wickström. Depositing organization: University of Helsinki. Publication: ATP allosterically stabilizes integrin-linked kinase for efficient force generation. Martin IM, Nava MM, Wickstrom SA, Grater F. Proc Natl Acad Sci U S A. 2022 Mar 15;119(11):e2106098119. doi: 10.1073/pnas.2106098119. Epub 2022 Mar 8. PubMed 35259013.
Backbone
  Vector backbone: pEGFP-N1
  Backbone manufacturer: Clontech
  Vector type: Mammalian Expression
  Selectable markers: Neomycin (select with G418)
Growth in bacteria
  Bacterial resistance: Kanamycin, 50 μg/mL
  Growth temperature: 37°C
  Growth strain: DH5alpha
  Copy number: Unknown
Gene/Insert
  Gene/Insert name: Integrin-linked kinase (alt name: Ilk)
  Species: M. musculus (mouse)
  Insert size (bp): 1370
  Mutation: Arginine 255 to Alanine
  GenBank ID: NM_001161724
  Entrez Gene: Ilk (a.k.a. ESTM24, ILK-1, ILK-2, p59ILK)
  Promoter: CNV
  Tag / fusion protein: EGFP (C terminal on insert)
  Cloning method: Restriction Enzyme; 5′ cloning site EcoR1 (not destroyed); 3′ cloning site Age1 (not destroyed)
  Sequencing primers: 5′ CGC AAA TGG GCG GTA GGC GTG; 3′ CGT CGC CGT CCA GCT CGA CCA G
Terms and licenses: Academic/Nonprofit Terms; Industry Terms: Not Available to Industry
Depositor comments: Please visit https://www.biorxiv.org/content/10.1101/2021.03.30.437490v1 for bioRxiv preprint.
How to cite: mILK-R255A-EFGP was a gift from Sara Wickström (Addgene plasmid # 176897 ; http://n2t.net/addgene:176897 ; RRID:Addgene_176897)
